>Addgene plasmid #18448 | T4 Lysozyme R96C WT* | addgene partial sequence | sequence record 24234 | 3primeUP
CTANGAAAAAGCCCGCTCATTAGGCGGGCTCAGATCTGCTCATGTTTGACAGCTTATCATCGATAAGCTT
CGGCAATAAATTCTTGATATGTTTTCATATGTTTCCTTTAAATATTTTAATTAGTAATTGTCTATTCAAG
TAATTGTGAATATACTATCACAATTCCAAGAGAAAGTAAACAGCTTTATAGATTTTTATACGCGTCCCAA
GTGCCAGTTCTAAACGTTGTAATGACTCGTTTTGCGCGATTAGGTGTTTGATTATACCATCTACTTTTAG
CTAAGTTAACTGCTGCTTCATCCCAGCGTTTTTGTTGAAGCATACGTAAAGAGTTAGTAAATCCTGCCAC
ACCGGTTTCTCCCATTTGGAAAACCATATTAATCAATGCAGCGCAACGAACCGCATCAAGAGAATCATAA
ACCGGTTTTAATTTAGCATTTCTCAGAATTCCGCGAACAGCAGCATCAACATCCTGATTAAAGAGTTTTT
CAGCCTCATCTTTTGTAATTACACCATTAGTATTACGCCCAATAGCTTTATCTAATTCAGATTTAGCAGC
ATTAAGTGATGGACTTTTTGTAAGCAAATGACCGATGCCAATAGTGTAATAGCCTTCTGTGTCTTTATAG
ATTTTAAGTCTAAGACCTTCATCTATACGTAACATTTCAAATATATTCATAATACCTCCTAAGCATCGAT
GGATCCTGTTTCCTGTGTGAAATTGTTATCCGCTCACAATTCCACACATTATACGAGCCGATGATTANTG
TCAACAGGGGGATGGGGAGTAAGCTGATCNNGTN
