[The description below was written by a language model from this plasmid's Addgene catalogue record.]
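Description:
T4 Lysozyme R96C WT* is a bacterial expression plasmid built on the pHS1403 backbone (about 5 kb without insert) that carries the lysozyme gene of bacteriophage T4 (gene e) as an insert of roughly 600 bp. It is maintained in E. coli as a high-copy plasmid under ampicillin selection. The record names neither the origin of replication nor the promoter that drives expression, and no feature table is available to resolve these details. No fusion tags or reporters are listed.

The insert was placed between BamHI and HindIII sites, both of which remain intact, so the coding region can be excised or moved as a cassette. According to the depositor's notes, the BamHI site lies 27 bp from the start codon and the HindIII site 115 bp from the stop codon, so the fragment includes short flanking untranslated sequence on either side of the open reading frame. The encoded protein carries the substitution R96C, replacing arginine 96 with cysteine, in the "WT*" background. The record does not define this term. In the T4 lysozyme literature, WT* generally denotes the cysteine-free pseudo-wild-type protein, in which case the introduced cysteine would be the only one present.

The record does not state an intended purpose. A construct of this kind is suited to producing the point mutant recombinantly in E. coli. T4 lysozyme variants are widely used as a model system for studying how single substitutions affect protein stability, folding and structure.
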