Addgene plasmid #18448: T4 Lysozyme R96C WT*
Depositing lab: Brian Matthews. Depositing organization: University of Oregon.
Backbone
  Vector backbone: pHS1403
  Backbone size w/o insert (bp): 5000
  Vector type: Bacterial Expression
Growth in bacteria
  Bacterial resistance: Ampicillin, 100 μg/mL
  Growth temperature: 37°C
  Growth strain: DH5alpha
  Copy number: High Copy
Gene/Insert
  Gene/Insert name: T4 Lysozyme (alt name: R76)
  Species: Bacteriophage T4
  Insert size (bp): 600
  Mutation: R96C WT*
  GenBank ID: NP_049736
  Entrez Gene: e (a.k.a. T4p123)
  Cloning method: Restriction Enzyme; 5′ cloning site BamHI (not destroyed); 3′ cloning site HindIII (not destroyed)
  Sequencing primers: 5′ na; 3′ GGCGTATCACGAGGCCC
Terms and licenses: Academic/Nonprofit Terms; Industry Terms: Not Available to Industry
Depositor comments: The BamHI site is 27 bp from the ATG and the HindIII site is 115 bp from the stop.
How to cite: T4 Lysozyme R96C WT* was a gift from Brian Matthews (Addgene plasmid # 18448 ; http://n2t.net/addgene:18448 ; RRID:Addgene_18448)
